Addgene plasmid #119993: pMaCTag-14
Purpose: Template for C-terminal PCR tagging of mammalian genes (without selection) with mNeptune2.5
Depositing lab: Michael Knop. Publication: CRISPR-Cas12a-assisted PCR tagging of mammalian genes. Fueller J, Herbst K, Meurer M, Gubicza K, Kurtulmus B, Knopf JD, Kirrmaier D, Buchmuller BC, Pereira G, Lemberg MK, Knop M. J Cell Biol. 2020 Jun 1;219(6). pii: 151766. doi: 10.1083/jcb.201910210. PubMed 32406907.
Backbone
  Vector backbone: pFA6a
  Backbone size w/o insert (bp): 2412
  Vector type: PCR Template
Growth in bacteria
  Bacterial resistance: Ampicillin, 100 μg/mL
  Growth temperature: 37°C
  Growth strain: DH5alpha
  Copy number: High Copy
Gene/Insert
  Gene/Insert name: mNeptune2.5
  Species: H. sapiens (human)
  Promoter: None
  Tag / fusion protein: mNeptune2.5 (C terminal on backbone)
  Cloning method: Restriction Enzyme; 5′ cloning site BamHI (not destroyed); 3′ cloning site SpeI (not destroyed)
  Sequencing primers: 5′ SP6; 3′ AAACCACAACTAGAATGCAGTG
Terms and licenses: Academic/Nonprofit Terms; Industry Terms: Not Available to Industry
Depositor comments: Template plasmid for C-terminal PCR tagging of mammalian genes. For M1 and M2 tagging oligo design please visit www.pcr-tagging.com Please visit https://www.biorxiv.org/content/early/2018/11/20/473876 for BioRxiv preprint
How to cite: pMaCTag-14 was a gift from Michael Knop (Addgene plasmid # 119993 ; http://n2t.net/addgene:119993 ; RRID:Addgene_119993)
