[The description below was written by a language model from this plasmid's Addgene catalogue record and pLannotate feature annotations shown in this document.]
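Description:
pMaCTag-14 is a 3,653-bp PCR template plasmid built on the pFA6a backbone, intended as a source of a tagging cassette rather than as an expression vector in its own right. It is maintained in E. coli at high copy through a ColE1/pUC-type origin and selected with ampicillin via the β-lactamase gene and its native promoter. Short lacI, rop and bom fragments are backbone remnants with no apparent function here. SP6 and T7 phage promoters flank the cassette region. The two sequence records (depositor and NGS) carry the same features in the same order and differ only in their start coordinate.

The payload is a promoterless coding sequence for mNeptune2.5, a monomeric far-red fluorescent protein derived from Entacmaea quadricolor (the catalogue lists human as the species, which probably reflects the intended host rather than the gene's origin). It is followed by an SV40 polyadenylation signal and then a human U6 RNA polymerase III promoter flanked by two loxP sites. No mammalian selection marker is present, consistent with the stated "without selection" design.

In the CRISPR-Cas12a-assisted PCR tagging method, the cassette is amplified with two gene-specific oligos (M1 and M2). As generally described for this approach, the oligos add homology arms for the target locus, and the reverse oligo adds a Cas12a crRNA sequence downstream of U6. The PCR product therefore both drives cleavage near the stop codon and serves as the repair donor. Integration fuses mNeptune2.5 in frame to the C-terminus of the endogenous mammalian protein, expressed from the gene's own promoter and terminated by the SV40 signal. The loxP sites would in principle allow Cre-mediated removal of the U6 element, though the record does not state this use.
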