Features (pLannotate 1.2.2; 13 found; start..end, strand, type, name):
     64..792     +  CDS            mNeptune2.5: mNeptune2.5 is a basic (constitutively fluorescent) red fluorescent protein published in 2014, derived from Entacmaea quadricolor. It is reported to be a rapidly-maturing monomer with moderate acid sensitivity.
    802..923     +  polyA_signal   SV40 poly(A) signal: SV40 polyadenylation signal
    930..963     +  protein_bind   loxP: Cre-mediated recombination occurs in the 8-bp core sequence (GCATACAT). Cre recombinase
    970..1210    +  promoter       U6 promoter: RNA polymerase III promoter for human U6 snRNA
   1220..1253    +  protein_bind   loxP: Cre-mediated recombination occurs in the 8-bp core sequence (GCATACAT). Cre recombinase
   1291..1309    -  promoter       T7 promoter: promoter for bacteriophage T7 RNA polymerase
   1331..1384    -  CDS            lacI (fragment): lac repressor; lacI; The lac repressor binds to the lac operator to inhibit transcription in E. coli. This inhibition can be relieved by adding lactose or isopropyl-β-D-thiogalactopyranoside (IPTG).
   1567..2155    -  rep_origin     ori: high-copy-number ColE1/pMB1/pBR322/pUC origin of replication
   2326..3186    -  CDS            AmpR: β-lactamase; bla; confers resistance to ampicillin, carbenicillin, and related antibiotics
   3187..3291    -  promoter       AmpR promoter: bla
   3386..3421    +  CDS            rop (fragment): Rop protein, which maintains plasmids at low copy number; rop
   3523..3574    +  misc_feature   bom (fragment): basis of mobility region from pBR322
   3637..2       +  promoter       SP6 promoter (across the origin): promoter for bacteriophage SP6 RNA polymerase
>Addgene plasmid #119993 | pMaCTag-14 | depositor full sequence | sequence record 228017 | pMaCTag-14 sequence 3653 bps
GAACGCGGCCGCCAGCTGAAGCTTCGTACGTCAGGTGGAGGAGGTAGTGGCGGAGGCGGATCCGTGAGCA
AGGGCGAGGAGCTGATCAAGGAGAACATGCACACCAAGCTGTACATGGAAGGCACCGTGAACAACCACCA
CTTCAAGTGCACCCACGAAGGGGAGGGCAAGCCCTACGAGGGCACCCAGACCAACAGGATTAAGGTGGTG
GAGGGAGGCCCCCTGCCGTTCGCATTCGACATCCTGGCCACCTGCTTTATGTACGGGAGCAAGACCTTCA
TCAACCACACCCAGGGCATCCCCGATTTCTTTAAGCAGTCCTTCCCTGAGGGCTTCACATGGGAGAGAGT
CACCACATACGAAGACGGGGGCGTGCTTACCGTTACCCAGGACACCAGCCTCCAGGACGGCTGCTTGATC
TACAACGTCAAGCTCAGAGGGGTGAACTTCCCATCCAACGGCCCTGTGATGCAGAAGAAAACACTCGGCT
GGGAGGCCAGTACCGAGACCCTGTACCCCGCTGACGGCGGCCTGGAAGGCAGATGCGACATGGCCCTGAA
GCTCGTGGGCGGGGGCCACCTGCACTGCAACCTGAAGACCACATACAGATCCAAGAAACCCGCTAAGAAC
CTCAAGATGCCCGGCGTCTACTTTGTGGACCGCAGACTGGAAAGAATCAAGGAGGCCGACAATGAGACCT
ACGTCGAGCAGCACGAGGTGGCTGTGGCCAGATACTGCGACCTCCCTAGCAAACTGGGGCACAAACTTAA
TGGCATGGACGAGCTGTACAAGTGAACTAGTAACTTGTTTATTGCAGCTTATAATGGTTACAAATAAAGC
AATAGCATCACAAATTTCACAAATAAAGCATTTTTTTCACTGCATTCTAGTTGTGGTTTGTCCAAACTCA
TCAATGTATCTTAGTCGATATAACTTCGTATAGCATACATTATACGAAGTTATGTCGAGGAGGGCCTATT
TCCCATGATTCCTTCATATTTGCATATACGATACAAGGCTGTTAGAGAGATAATTGGAATTAATTTGACT
GTAAACACAAAGATATTAGTACAAAATACGTGACGTAGAAAGTAATAATTTCTTGGGTAGTTTGCAGTTT
TAAAATTATGTTTTAAAATGGACTATCATATGCTTACCGTAACTTGAAAGTATTTCGATTTCTTGGCTTT
ATATATCTTGTGGAAAGGACGAAACACCGATAACTTCGTATAGCATACATTATACGAAGTTATGGTACCG
ATGCAGCTAGCCCGCGGATCTGCCGGTCTCCCTATAGTGAGTCGTATTAATTTCGATAAGCCAGGTTAAC
CTGCATTAATGAATCGGCCAACGCGCGGGGAGAGGCGGTTTGCGTATTGGGCGCTCTTCCGCTTCCTCGC
TCACTGACTCGCTGCGCTCGGTCGTTCGGCTGCGGCGAGCGGTATCAGCTCACTCAAAGGCGGTAATACG
GTTATCCACAGAATCAGGGGATAACGCAGGAAAGAACATGTGAGCAAAAGGCCAGCAAAAGGCCAGGAAC
CGTAAAAAGGCCGCGTTGCTGGCGTTTTTCCATAGGCTCCGCCCCCCTGACGAGCATCACAAAAATCGAC
GCTCAAGTCAGAGGTGGCGAAACCCGACAGGACTATAAAGATACCAGGCGTTTCCCCCTGGAAGCTCCCT
CGTGCGCTCTCCTGTTCCGACCCTGCCGCTTACCGGATACCTGTCCGCCTTTCTCCCTTCGGGAAGCGTG
GCGCTTTCTCAATGCTCACGCTGTAGGTATCTCAGTTCGGTGTAGGTCGTTCGCTCCAAGCTGGGCTGTG
TGCACGAACCCCCCGTTCAGCCCGACCGCTGCGCCTTATCCGGTAACTATCGTCTTGAGTCCAACCCGGT
AAGACACGACTTATCGCCACTGGCAGCAGCCACTGGTAACAGGATTAGCAGAGCGAGGTATGTAGGCGGT
GCTACAGAGTTCTTGAAGTGGTGGCCTAACTACGGCTACACTAGAAGGACAGTATTTGGTATCTGCGCTC
TGCTGAAGCCAGTTACCTTCGGAAAAAGAGTTGGTAGCTCTTGATCCGGCAAACAAACCACCGCTGGTAG
CGGTGGTTTTTTTGTTTGCAAGCAGCAGATTACGCGCAGAAAAAAAGGATCTCAAGAAGATCCTTTGATC
TTTTCTACGGGGTCTGACGCTCAGTGGAACGAAAACTCACGTTAAGGGATTTTGGTCATGAGATTATCAA
AAAGGATCTTCACCTAGATCCTTTTAAATTAAAAATGAAGTTTTAAATCAATCTAAAGTATATATGAGTA
AACTTGGTCTGACAGTTACCAATGCTTAATCAGTGAGGCACCTATCTCAGCGATCTGTCTATTTCGTTCA
TCCATAGTTGCCTGACTCCCCGTCGTGTAGATAACTACGATACGGGAGGGCTTACCATCTGGCCCCAGTG
CTGCAATGATACCGCGAGACCCACGCTCACCGGCTCCAGATTTATCAGCAATAAACCAGCCAGCCGGAAG
GGCCGAGCGCAGAAGTGGTCCTGCAACTTTATCCGCCTCCATCCAGTCTATTAATTGTTGCCGGGAAGCT
AGAGTAAGTAGTTCGCCAGTTAATAGTTTGCGCAACGTTGTTGCCATTGCTACAGGCATCGTGGTGTCAC
GCTCGTCGTTTGGTATGGCTTCATTCAGCTCCGGTTCCCAACGATCAAGGCGAGTTACATGATCCCCCAT
GTTGTGCAAAAAAGCGGTTAGCTCCTTCGGTCCTCCGATCGTTGTCAGAAGTAAGTTGGCCGCAGTGTTA
TCACTCATGGTTATGGCAGCACTGCATAATTCTCTTACTGTCATGCCATCCGTAAGATGCTTTTCTGTGA
CTGGTGAGTACTCAACCAAGTCATTCTGAGAATAGTGTATGCGGCGACCGAGTTGCTCTTGCCCGGCGTC
AATACGGGATAATACCGCGCCACATAGCAGAACTTTAAAAGTGCTCATCATTGGAAAACGTTCTTCGGGG
CGAAAACTCTCAAGGATCTTACCGCTGTTGAGATCCAGTTCGATGTAACCCACTCGTGCACCCAACTGAT
CTTCAGCATCTTTTACTTTCACCAGCGTTTCTGGGTGAGCAAAAACAGGAAGGCAAAATGCCGCAAAAAA
GGGAATAAGGGCGACACGGAAATGTTGAATACTCATACTCTTCCTTTTTCAATATTATTGAAGCATTTAT
CAGGGTTATTGTCTCATGAGCGGATACATATTTGAATGTATTTAGAAAAATAAACAAATAGGGGTTCCGC
GCACATTTCCCCGAAAAGTGCCACCTGACGTCTAAGAAACCATTATTATCATGACATTAACCTATAAAAA
TAGGCGTATCACGAGGCCCTTTCGTCTCGCGCGTTTCGGTGATGACGGTGAAAACCTCTGACACATGCAG
CTCCCGGAGACGGTCACAGCTTGTCTGTAAGCGGATGCCGGGAGCAGACAAGCCCGTCAGGGCGCGTCAG
CGGGTGTTGGCGGGTGTCGGGGCTGGCTTAACTATGCGGCATCAGAGCAGATTGTACTGAGAGTGCACCA
TATGGACATATTGTCGTTAGAACGCGGCTACAATTAATACATAACCTTATGTATCATACACATACGATTT
AGGTGACACTATA
