Features (pLannotate 1.2.2; 13 found; start..end, strand, type, name):
      1..19      +  promoter       SP6 promoter: promoter for bacteriophage SP6 RNA polymerase
     81..809     +  CDS            mNeptune2.5: mNeptune2.5 is a basic (constitutively fluorescent) red fluorescent protein published in 2014, derived from Entacmaea quadricolor. It is reported to be a rapidly-maturing monomer with moderate acid sensitivity.
    819..940     +  polyA_signal   SV40 poly(A) signal: SV40 polyadenylation signal
    947..980     +  protein_bind   loxP: Cre-mediated recombination occurs in the 8-bp core sequence (GCATACAT). Cre recombinase
    987..1227    +  promoter       U6 promoter: RNA polymerase III promoter for human U6 snRNA
   1237..1270    +  protein_bind   loxP: Cre-mediated recombination occurs in the 8-bp core sequence (GCATACAT). Cre recombinase
   1308..1326    -  promoter       T7 promoter: promoter for bacteriophage T7 RNA polymerase
   1348..1401    -  CDS            lacI (fragment): lac repressor; lacI; The lac repressor binds to the lac operator to inhibit transcription in E. coli. This inhibition can be relieved by adding lactose or isopropyl-β-D-thiogalactopyranoside (IPTG).
   1584..2172    -  rep_origin     ori: high-copy-number ColE1/pMB1/pBR322/pUC origin of replication
   2343..3203    -  CDS            AmpR: β-lactamase; bla; confers resistance to ampicillin, carbenicillin, and related antibiotics
   3204..3308    -  promoter       AmpR promoter: bla
   3403..3438    +  CDS            rop (fragment): Rop protein, which maintains plasmids at low copy number; rop
   3540..3591    +  misc_feature   bom (fragment): basis of mobility region from pBR322
>Addgene plasmid #119993 | pMaCTag-14 | addgene full sequence | sequence record 232513 | Addgene NGS Result
ATTTAGGTGACACTATAGAACGCGGCCGCCAGCTGAAGCTTCGTACGTCAGGTGGAGGAGGTAGTGGCGG
AGGCGGATCCGTGAGCAAGGGCGAGGAGCTGATCAAGGAGAACATGCACACGAAGCTGTACATGGAAGGC
ACCGTGAACAACCACCACTTCAAGTGCACCCACGAAGGGGAGGGCAAGCCCTACGAGGGCACCCAGACCA
ACAGGATTAAGGTGGTGGAGGGAGGCCCCCTGCCGTTCGCATTCGACATCCTGGCCACCTGCTTTATGTA
CGGGAGCAAGACCTTCATCAACCACACCCAGGGCATCCCCGATTTCTTTAAGCAGTCCTTCCCTGAGGGC
TTCACATGGGAGAGAGTCACCACATACGAAGACGGGGGCGTGCTTACCGTTACCCAGGACACCAGCCTCC
AGGACGGCTGCTTGATCTACAACGTCAAGCTCAGAGGGGTGAACTTCCCATCCAACGGCCCTGTGATGCA
GAAGAAAACACTCGGCTGGGAGGCCAGTACCGAGACCCTGTACCCCGCTGACGGCGGCCTGGAAGGCAGA
TGCGACATGGCCCTGAAGCTCGTGGGCGGGGGCCACCTGCACTGCAACCTGAAGACCACATACAGATCCA
AGAAACCCGCTAAGAACCTCAAGATGCCCGGCGTCTACTTTGTGGACCGCAGACTGGAAAGAATCAAGGA
GGCCGACAATGAGACCTACGTCGAGCAGCACGAGGTGGCTGTGGCCAGATACTGCGACCTCCCTAGCAAA
CTGGGGCACAAACTTAATGGCATGGACGAGCTGTACAAGTGAACTAGTAACTTGTTTATTGCAGCTTATA
ATGGTTACAAATAAAGCAATAGCATCACAAATTTCACAAATAAAGCATTTTTTTCACTGCATTCTAGTTG
TGGTTTGTCCAAACTCATCAATGTATCTTAGTCGATATAACTTCGTATAGCATACATTATACGAAGTTAT
GTCGAGGAGGGCCTATTTCCCATGATTCCTTCATATTTGCATATACGATACAAGGCTGTTAGAGAGATAA
TTGGAATTAATTTGACTGTAAACACAAAGATATTAGTACAAAATACGTGACGTAGAAAGTAATAATTTCT
TGGGTAGTTTGCAGTTTTAAAATTATGTTTTAAAATGGACTATCATATGCTTACCGTAACTTGAAAGTAT
TTCGATTTCTTGGCTTTATATATCTTGTGGAAAGGACGAAACACCGATAACTTCGTATAGCATACATTAT
ACGAAGTTATGGTACCGATGCAGCTAGCCCGCGGATCTGCCGGTCTCCCTATAGTGAGTCGTATTAATTT
CGATAAGCCAGGTTAACCTGCATTAATGAATCGGCCAACGCGCGGGGAGAGGCGGTTTGCGTATTGGGCG
CTCTTCCGCTTCCTCGCTCACTGACTCGCTGCGCTCGGTCGTTCGGCTGCGGCGAGCGGTATCAGCTCAC
TCAAAGGCGGTAATACGGTTATCCACAGAATCAGGGGATAACGCAGGAAAGAACATGTGAGCAAAAGGCC
AGCAAAAGGCCAGGAACCGTAAAAAGGCCGCGTTGCTGGCGTTTTTCCATAGGCTCCGCCCCCCTGACGA
GCATCACAAAAATCGACGCTCAAGTCAGAGGTGGCGAAACCCGACAGGACTATAAAGATACCAGGCGTTT
CCCCCTGGAAGCTCCCTCGTGCGCTCTCCTGTTCCGACCCTGCCGCTTACCGGATACCTGTCCGCCTTTC
TCCCTTCGGGAAGCGTGGCGCTTTCTCATAGCTCACGCTGTAGGTATCTCAGTTCGGTGTAGGTCGTTCG
CTCCAAGCTGGGCTGTGTGCACGAACCCCCCGTTCAGCCCGACCGCTGCGCCTTATCCGGTAACTATCGT
CTTGAGTCCAACCCGGTAAGACACGACTTATCGCCACTGGCAGCAGCCACTGGTAACAGGATTAGCAGAG
CGAGGTATGTAGGCGGTGCTACAGAGTTCTTGAAGTGGTGGCCTAACTACGGCTACACTAGAAGAACAGT
ATTTGGTATCTGCGCTCTGCTGAAGCCAGTTACCTTCGGAAAAAGAGTTGGTAGCTCTTGATCCGGCAAA
CAAACCACCGCTGGTAGCGGTGGTTTTTTTGTTTGCAAGCAGCAGATTACGCGCAGAAAAAAAGGATCTC
AAGAAGATCCTTTGATCTTTTCTACGGGGTCTGACGCTCAGTGGAACGAAAACTCACGTTAAGGGATTTT
GGTCATGAGATTATCAAAAAGGATCTTCACCTAGATCCTTTTAAATTAAAAATGAAGTTTTAAATCAATC
TAAAGTATATATGAGTAAACTTGGTCTGACAGTTACCAATGCTTAATCAGTGAGGCACCTATCTCAGCGA
TCTGTCTATTTCGTTCATCCATAGTTGCCTGACTCCCCGTCGTGTAGATAACTACGATACGGGAGGGCTT
ACCATCTGGCCCCAGTGCTGCAATGATACCGCGAGACCCACGCTCACCGGCTCCAGATTTATCAGCAATA
AACCAGCCAGCCGGAAGGGCCGAGCGCAGAAGTGGTCCTGCAACTTTATCCGCCTCCATCCAGTCTATTA
ATTGTTGCCGGGAAGCTAGAGTAAGTAGTTCGCCAGTTAATAGTTTGCGCAACGTTGTTGCCATTGCTAC
AGGCATCGTGGTGTCACGCTCGTCGTTTGGTATGGCTTCATTCAGCTCCGGTTCCCAACGATCAAGGCGA
GTTACATGATCCCCCATGTTGTGCAAAAAAGCGGTTAGCTCCTTCGGTCCTCCGATCGTTGTCAGAAGTA
AGTTGGCCGCAGTGTTATCACTCATGGTTATGGCAGCACTGCATAATTCTCTTACTGTCATGCCATCCGT
AAGATGCTTTTCTGTGACTGGTGAGTACTCAACCAAGTCATTCTGAGAATAGTGTATGCGGCGACCGAGT
TGCTCTTGCCCGGCGTCAATACGGGATAATACCGCGCCACATAGCAGAACTTTAAAAGTGCTCATCATTG
GAAAACGTTCTTCGGGGCGAAAACTCTCAAGGATCTTACCGCTGTTGAGATCCAGTTCGATGTAACCCAC
TCGTGCACCCAACTGATCTTCAGCATCTTTTACTTTCACCAGCGTTTCTGGGTGAGCAAAAACAGGAAGG
CAAAATGCCGCAAAAAAGGGAATAAGGGCGACACGGAAATGTTGAATACTCATACTCTTCCTTTTTCAAT
ATTATTGAAGCATTTATCAGGGTTATTGTCTCATGAGCGGATACATATTTGAATGTATTTAGAAAAATAA
ACAAATAGGGGTTCCGCGCACATTTCCCCGAAAAGTGCCACCTGACGTCTAAGAAACCATTATTATCATG
ACATTAACCTATAAAAATAGGCGTATCACGAGGCCCTTTCGTCTCGCGCGTTTCGGTGATGACGGTGAAA
ACCTCTGACACATGCAGCTCCCGGAGACGGTCACAGCTTGTCTGTAAGCGGATGCCGGGAGCAGACAAGC
CCGTCAGGGCGCGTCAGCGGGTGTTGGCGGGTGTCGGGGCTGGCTTAACTATGCGGCATCAGAGCAGATT
GTACTGAGAGTGCACCATATGGACATATTGTCGTTAGAACGCGGCTACAATTAATACATAACCTTATGTA
TCATACACATACG
